Addgene plasmid #70564: R777-E280 Hs.RHOB-nostop
Purpose: Gateway ORF clone of human RHOB [NM_004040.3] without stop codon (for C-terminal fusions)
Depositing lab: Dominic Esposito. Depositing organization: National Cancer Institute (NCI).
Backbone
  Vector backbone: pDonor-255
  Backbone size w/o insert (bp): 2693
  Vector type: Gateway Entry Clone
Growth in bacteria
  Bacterial resistance: Spectinomycin, 50 μg/mL
  Growth temperature: 37°C
  Growth strain: DH10B
  Copy number: High Copy
Gene/Insert
  Gene/Insert name: RHOB
  Species: H. sapiens (human)
  Insert size (bp): 588
  GenBank ID: NM_004040.3
  Entrez Gene: RHOB (a.k.a. ARH6, ARHB, MST081, MSTP081, RHOH6)
  Cloning method: Gateway Cloning
  Sequencing primers: 5′ M13F 23-mer (5'-CCCAGTCACGACGTTGTAAAACG); 3′ attLR 23-mer (5'-TAACATCAGAGATTTTGAGACAC)
Terms and licenses: Academic/Nonprofit Terms; Industry Terms: Not Available to Industry
How to cite: R777-E280 Hs.RHOB-nostop was a gift from Dominic Esposito (Addgene plasmid # 70564 ; http://n2t.net/addgene:70564 ; RRID:Addgene_70564)
