[The description below was written by a language model from this plasmid's Addgene catalogue record and pLannotate feature annotations shown in this document.]
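Description:
R777-E280 Hs.RHOB-nostop is a Gateway entry clone built on the pDonor-255 backbone, carrying the open reading frame of human RHOB (reference transcript NM_004040.3) with its stop codon removed. It is a bacterial cloning plasmid of about 3.3 kb, maintained at high copy through a ColE1/pUC-type origin. Selection is with spectinomycin, conferred by the aadA aminoglycoside adenylyltransferase gene (SmR). A fragment of a class 1 integron Pc promoter and a short gentamicin acetyltransferase remnant lie upstream of this marker. Small lacZα and lacI fragments are backbone remnants rather than functional elements. The rrnB T1 and T2 terminators sit upstream of the cloning site, an arrangement generally used to shield an insert from read-through transcription.

The 588 bp RHOB coding sequence lies between two attL recombination sites. The automated annotation labels these as attL3 and a partial attL2. The catalogue record does not specify the att site types, so the upstream label should be treated cautiously. No promoter capable of driving RHOB expression is annotated, which is expected for an entry clone. The insert is meant to be moved by an LR Clonase reaction into a destination vector that supplies the promoter, tags and host-specific elements. Because the stop codon is absent, translation can continue through the downstream att site into a C-terminal fusion partner such as an epitope tag or fluorescent protein. RHOB encodes a small Rho-family GTPase implicated in endosomal trafficking, apoptosis after DNA damage and tumour suppression, so the clone serves as a source ORF for building expression constructs to study these functions.
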