Features (pLannotate 1.2.2; 11 found; start..end, strand, type, name):
     18..54      -  CDS            lacZα (fragment): LacZα fragment of β-galactosidase; lacZ fragment
     85..180     +  protein_bind   attL3: mutant version of attL; recombination site for the Gateway® LR reaction LR Clonase™
    186..773     +  CDS            RHOB: RHOB_HUMAN - Also known as ARH6, ARHB. Experimental evidence at protein level: Swiss-Prot protein existence level 1. Mediates apoptosis in neoplastically transformed cells after DNA damage. Not essential for development but affects cell adhesion and growth factor signaling in transformed cells. Plays a negative role in tumorigenesis as deletion causes tumor formation. Involved in intracellular protein trafficking of a number of proteins. Targets PKN1 to endosomes and is involved in trafficking of the EGF receptor from late endosomes to lysosomes. Also required for stability and nuclear traffic
    778..871     -  protein_bind   attL2 (fragment): mutant version of attL; recombination site for the Gateway® LR reaction LR Clonase™
    986..1009    +  promoter       Pc promoter (fragment): intI1 (promoter lies within the coding sequence); class 1 integron promoter
   1185..1241    +  CDS            GmR (fragment): gentamycin acetyltransferase; aacC1; confers resistance to gentamycin
   1248..2039    +  CDS            SmR: aminoglycoside adenylyltransferase (Murphy, 1985); aadA; confers resistance to spectinomycin and streptomycin
   2132..2720    +  rep_origin     ori: high-copy-number ColE1/pMB1/pBR322/pUC origin of replication
   2903..2995    +  CDS            lacI (fragment): lac repressor; lacI; The lac repressor binds to the lac operator to inhibit transcription in E. coli. This inhibition can be relieved by adding lactose or isopropyl-β-D-thiogalactopyranoside (IPTG).
   3050..3077    -  terminator     rrnB T2 terminator: transcription terminator T2 from the E. coli rrnB gene
   3209..3252    +  terminator     rrnB T1 terminator: Escherichia coli rrnB; transcription terminator T1 from the E. coli rrnB gene
>Addgene plasmid #70564 | R777-E280 Hs.RHOB-nostop | depositor full sequence | sequence record 126013 | Full Sequence
TTAACGCTAGCATGGATGTTTTCCCAGTCACGACGTTGTAAAACGACGGCCAGTCTTAAAATTCGAGCTC
GGTCCGAGGATCCGAAATAATGATTTTATTTTGACTGATAGTGACCTGTTCGTTGCAACAAATTGATAAG
CAATGCTTTTTTATAATGCCAACTTTGTACAAAAAAGTTGGCACCATGGCGGCCATCCGCAAGAAGCTGG
TGGTGGTGGGCGACGGCGCGTGTGGCAAGACGTGCCTGCTGATCGTGTTCAGTAAGGACGAGTTCCCCGA
GGTGTACGTGCCCACCGTCTTCGAGAACTATGTGGCCGACATTGAGGTGGACGGCAAGCAGGTGGAGCTG
GCGCTGTGGGACACGGCGGGCCAGGAGGACTACGACCGCCTGCGGCCGCTCTCCTACCCGGACACCGACG
TCATTCTCATGTGCTTCTCGGTGGACAGCCCGGACTCGCTGGAGAACATCCCCGAGAAGTGGGTCCCCGA
GGTGAAGCACTTCTGTCCCAATGTGCCCATCATCCTGGTGGCCAACAAAAAAGACCTGCGCAGCGACGAG
CATGTCCGCACAGAGCTGGCCCGCATGAAGCAGGAACCCGTGCGCACGGATGACGGCCGCGCCATGGCCG
TGCGCATCCAAGCCTACGACTACCTCGAGTGCTCTGCCAAGACCAAGGAAGGCGTGCGCGAGGTCTTCGA
GACGGCCACGCGCGCCGCGCTGCAGAAGCGCTACGGCTCCCAGAACGGCTGCATCAACTGCTGCAAGGTG
CTATCAACTTTCTTGTACAAAGTTGGCATTATAGGAAAGCATTGCTTATCAATTTGTTGCAACGAACAGG
TCACTATCAGTCAAAATAAAATCATTATTTGCATGCAAGCTTAGATCCTCTAGACCAGCCAGGACAGAAA
TGCCTCGACTTCGCTGCTACCCAAGGTTGCCGGGTGACGCACACCGTGGAAACGGATGAAGGCACGAACC
CAGTGGACATAAGCCTGTTCGGTTCGTAAGCTGTAATGCAAGTAGCGTATGCGCTCACGCAACTGGTCCA
GAACCTTGACCGAACGCAGCGGTGGTAACGGCGCAGTGGCGGTTTTCATGGCTTGTTATGACTGTTTTTT
TGGGGTACAGTCTATGCCTCGGGCATCCAAGCAGCAAGCGCGTTACGCCGTGGGTCGATGTTTGATGTTA
TGGAGCAGCAACGATGTTACGCAGCAGGGCAGTCGCCCTAAAACAAAGTTAAACATTATGAGGGAAGCGG
TGATCGCCGAAGTATCGACTCAACTATCAGAGGTAGTTGGCGTCATCGAGCGCCATCTCGAACCGACGTT
GCTGGCCGTACATTTGTACGGCTCCGCAGTGGATGGCGGCCTGAAGCCACACAGTGATATTGATTTGCTG
GTTACGGTGACCGTAAGGCTTGATGAAACAACGCGGCGAGCTTTGATCAACGACCTTTTGGAAACTTCGG
CTTCCCCTGGAGAGAGCGAGATTCTCCGCGCTGTAGAAGTCACCATTGTTGTGCACGACGACATCATTCC
GTGGCGTTATCCAGCTAAGCGCGAACTGCAATTTGGAGAATGGCAGCGCAATGACATTCTTGCAGGTATC
TTCGAGCCAGCCACGATCGACATTGATCTGGCTATCTTGCTGACAAAAGCAAGAGAACATAGCGTTGCCT
TGGTAGGTCCAGCGGCGGAGGAACTCTTTGATCCGGTTCCTGAACAGGATCTATTTGAGGCGCTAAATGA
AACCTTAACGCTATGGAACTCGCCGCCCGACTGGGCTGGCGATGAGCGAAATGTAGTGCTTACGTTGTCC
CGCATTTGGTACAGCGCAGTAACCGGCAAAATCGCGCCGAAGGATGTCGCTGCCGACTGGGCAATGGAGC
GCCTGCCGGCCCAGTATCAGCCCGTCATACTTGAAGCTAGACAGGCTTATCTTGGACAAGAAGAAGATCG
CTTGGCCTCGCGCGCAGATCAGTTGGAAGAATTTGTCCACTACGTGAAAGGCGAGATCACCAAGGTAGTC
GGCAAATAACCCTCGAGCCACCCATGACCAAAATCCCTTAACGTGAGTTACGCGTCGTTCCACTGAGCGT
CAGACCCCGTAGAAAAGATCAAAGGATCTTCTTGAGATCCTTTTTTTCTGCGCGTAATCTGCTGCTTGCA
AACAAAAAAACCACCGCTACCAGCGGTGGTTTGTTTGCCGGATCAAGAGCTACCAACTCTTTTTCCGAAG
GTAACTGGCTTCAGCAGAGCGCAGATACCAAATACTGTCCTTCTAGTGTAGCCGTAGTTAGGCCACCACT
TCAAGAACTCTGTAGCACCGCCTACATACCTCGCTCTGCTAATCCTGTTACCAGTGGCTGCTGCCAGTGG
CGATAAGTCGTGTCTTACCGGGTTGGACTCAAGACGATAGTTACCGGATAAGGCGCAGCGGTCGGGCTGA
ACGGGGGGTTCGTGCACACAGCCCAGCTTGGAGCGAACGACCTACACCGAACTGAGATACCTACAGCGTG
AGCATTGAGAAAGCGCCACGCTTCCCGAAGGGAGAAAGGCGGACAGGTATCCGGTAAGCGGCAGGGTCGG
AACAGGAGAGCGCACGAGGGAGCTTCCAGGGGGAAACGCCTGGTATCTTTATAGTCCTGTCGGGTTTCGC
CACCTCTGACTTGAGCGTCGATTTTTGTGATGCTCGTCAGGGGGGCGGAGCCTATGGAAAAACGCCAGCA
ACGCGGCCTTTTTACGGTTCCTGGCCTTTTGCTGGCCTTTTGCTCACATGTTCTTTCCTGCGTTATCCCC
TGATTCTGTGGATAACCGTATTACCGCCTTTGAGTGAGCTGATACCGCTCGCCGCAGCCGAACGACCGAG
CGCAGCGAGTCAGTGAGCGAGGAAGCGGAAGAGCGCCCAATACGCAAACCGCCTCTCCCCGCGCGTTGGC
CGATTCATTAATGCAGCTGGCACGACAGGTTTCCCGACTGGAAAGCGGGCAGTGAGCGCAACGCAATTAA
TACGCGTACCGCTAGCCAGGAAGAGTTTGTAGAAACGCAAAAAGGCCATCCGTCAGGATGGCCTTCTGCT
TAGTTTGATGCCTGGCAGTTTATGGCGGGCGTCCTGCCCGCCACCCTCCGGGCCGTTGCTTCACAACGTT
CAAATCCGCTCCCGGCGGATTTGTCCTACTCAGGAGAGCGTTCACCGACAAACAACAGATAAAACGAAAG
GCCCAGTCTTCCGACTGAGCCTTTCGTTTTATTTGATGCCTGGCAGTTCCCTACTCTCGCG
