>Addgene plasmid #70564 | R777-E280 Hs.RHOB-nostop | addgene partial sequence | sequence record 130588 | pCR8_R1 5'-cgaaccgaacaggcttatgt-3'
CGGTGTGCGTCACCCGGCAACCTTGGGTAGCAGCGAAGTCGAGGCATTTCTGTCCTGGCTGGTCTAGAGG
ATCTAAGCTTGCATGCAAATAATGATTTTATTTTGACTGATAGTGACCTGTTCGTTGCAACAAATTGATA
AGCAATGCTTTCCTATAATGCCAACTTTGTACAAGAAAGTTGATAGCACCTTGCAGCAGTTGATGCAGCC
GTTCTGGGAGCCGTAGCGCTTCTGCAGCGCGGCGCGCGTGGCCGTCTCGAAGACCTCGCGCACGCCTTCC
TTGGTCTTGGCAGAGCACTCGAGGTAGTCGTAGGCTTGGATGCGCACGGCCATGGCGCGGCCGTCATCCG
TGCGCACGGGTTCCTGCTTCATGCGGGCCAGCTCTGTGCGGACATGCTCGTCGCTGCGCAGGTCTTTTTT
GTTGGCCACCAGGATGATGGGCACATTGGGACAGAAGTGCTTCACCTCGGGGACCCACTTCTCGGGGATG
TTCTCCAGCGAGTCCGGGCTGTCCACCGAGAAGCACATGAGAATGACGTCGGTGTCCGGGTAGGAGAGCG
GCCGCAGGCGGTCGTAGTCCTCCTGGCCCGCCGTGTCCCACAGCGCCAGCTCCACCTGCTTGCCGTCCAC
CTCAATGTCGGCCACATAGTTCTCGAAGACGGTGGGCACGTACACCTCG
